LOCUS       Exported 7038 bp ds-DNA circular SYN 12-MAY-2021
DEFINITION  ""Cdc42 was modified with a FRET 'binding antenna' that selectively
            reported Cdc42 binding to endogenous GDI..."" -Hodgson et al.
ACCESSION   .
VERSION     .
KEYWORDS    pTriEX-Antenna-GDI Cdc42
SOURCE      synthetic DNA construct
  ORGANISM  synthetic DNA construct
REFERENCE   1 (bases 1 to 7038)
  AUTHORS   Hodgson L, Spiering D, Sabouri-Ghomi M, Dagliyan O, DerMardirossian
            C, Danuser G, Hahn KM
  TITLE     FRET binding antenna reports spatiotemporal dynamics of GDI-Cdc42
            GTPase interactions.
  JOURNAL   Nat Chem Biol. 2016 Aug 8. doi: 10.1038/nchembio.2145.
  PUBMED    27501396
REFERENCE   2 (bases 1 to 7038)
  AUTHORS   .
  TITLE     Direct Submission
  JOURNAL   Exported May 12, 2021 from SnapGene Server 1.1.58
            http://www.snapgene.com
FEATURES             Location/Qualifiers
     source          1..7038
                     /organism="synthetic DNA construct"
                     /mol_type="other DNA"
     CDS             complement(345..1058)
                     /codon_start=1
                     /product="enhanced monomeric variant of CFP (Rizzo et al.,
                     2004)"
                     /label=mCerulean
                     /note=" mammalian codon-optimized"
                     /translation="MVSKGEELFTGVVPILVELDGDVNGHKFSVSGEGEGDATYGKLTL
                     KFICTTGKLPVPWPTLVTTLTWGVQCFARYPDHMKQHDFFKSAMPEGYVQERTIFFKDD
                     GNYKTRAEVKFEGDTLVNRIELKGIDFKEDGNILGHKLEYNAISDNVYITADKQKNGIK
                     ANFKIRHNIEDGSVQLADHYQQNTPIGDGPVLLPDNHYLSTQSKLSKDPNEKRDHMVLL
                     EFVTAAGITLGMDELY"
     CDS             complement(1068..1085)
                     /codon_start=1
                     /product="6xHis affinity tag"
                     /label=6xHis
                     /translation="HHHHHH"
     promoter        complement(1106..1215)
                     /label=p10 promoter
                     /note="baculovirus promoter for expression in insect cells"
     protein_bind    1231..1255
                     /label=lac operator
                     /bound_moiety="lac repressor encoded by lacI"
                     /note="The lac repressor binds to the lac operator to
                     inhibit transcription in E. coli. This inhibition can be
                     relieved by adding lactose or
                     isopropyl-beta-D-thiogalactopyranoside (IPTG)."
     primer_bind     complement(1255..1274)
                     /label=T7
                     /note="T7 promoter, forward primer"
     promoter        complement(1256..1274)
                     /label=T7 promoter
                     /note="promoter for bacteriophage T7 RNA polymerase"
     primer_bind     complement(1316..1335)
                     /label=pCAG-F
                     /note="Rabbit beta-globin intron, for pCAG plasmids,
                     forward primer"
     primer_bind     complement(1397..1419)
                     /label=pCAGGS-5
                     /note="Chimeric intron in CAG promoter, forward primer"
     promoter        complement(1625..1824)
                     /label=CMV promoter
                     /note="human cytomegalovirus (CMV) immediate early
                     promoter"
     primer_bind     complement(1651..1671)
                     /label=CMV-F
                     /note="Human CMV immediate early promoter, forward primer"
     enhancer        1826..2129
                     /label=CMV enhancer
                     /note="human cytomegalovirus immediate early enhancer"
     misc_recomb     2197..3024
                     /label=baculovirus recombination region (lef2/ORF603)
                     /note="contains ORF603 and part of lef2"
     CDS             2257..2862
                     /codon_start=1
                     /product="baculovirus ORF603 protein"
                     /label=ORF603
                     /translation="MAVIFNNKQLLADNSIEKGGELFLFNGSYNILESYVNPVLLKNGV
                     IELEEAAYYAGNILYKTDDPKFIDYINLIIKATHSEELPENSTVVNYRKTMRSGTIHPI
                     KKDIYIYDNKKFTLYDRYIYGYDNNYVNFYEEKNEKEKEYEEEDDKASSLCENKIILSQ
                     INCESFENDFKYYLSDYNYAFSIIDNTTNVLVAFGLYR"
     CDS             complement(2900..3024)
                     /codon_start=3
                     /product="baculovirus late expression factor 2"
                     /label=lef2
                     /translation="HLLIKSQDVYKPPNCQKMKTVDKLCPFAGNCKGLNPICNY"
     CDS             3267..4127
                     /codon_start=1
                     /gene="bla"
                     /product="beta-lactamase"
                     /label=AmpR
                     /note="confers resistance to ampicillin, carbenicillin, and
                     related antibiotics"
                     /translation="MSIQHFRVALIPFFAAFCLPVFAHPETLVKVKDAEDQLGARVGYI
                     ELDLNSGKILESFRPEERFPMMSTFKVLLCGAVLSRIDAGQEQLGRRIHYSQNDLVEYS
                     PVTEKHLTDGMTVRELCSAAITMSDNTAANLLLTTIGGPKELTAFLHNMGDHVTRLDRW
                     EPELNEAIPNDERDTTMPVAMATTLRKLLTGELLTLASRQQLIDWMEADKVAGPLLRSA
                     LPAGWFIADKSGAGERGSRGIIAALGPDGKPSRIVVIYTTGSQATMDERNRQIAEIGAS
                     LIKHW"
     primer_bind     complement(3485..3504)
                     /label=Amp-R
                     /note="Ampicillin resistance gene, reverse primer"
     rep_origin      4140..4727
                     /direction=RIGHT
                     /label=ori
                     /note="high-copy-number ColE1/pMB1/pBR322/pUC origin of
                     replication"
     primer_bind     4629..4648
                     /label=pBR322ori-F
                     /note="pBR322 origin, forward primer"
     protein_bind    complement(4895..4928)
                     /label=loxP
                     /bound_moiety="Cre recombinase"
                     /note="Cre-mediated recombination occurs in the 8-bp core
                     sequence (GCATACAT)."
     misc_recomb     4937..5642
                     /label=baculovirus recombination region (ORF1629)
                     /note="contains part of ORF1629"
     CDS             4937..5525
                     /codon_start=2
                     /product="baculovirus capsid-associated protein"
                     /label=ORF1629
                     /note="required for viral replication"
                     /translation="IPKSSTTNLIADVLADTINRRRVAMAKSSSEATSNDEGWDDDDNR
                     PNKANTPDVKYVQALFNVFTSSQLYTNDSDERNTKAHNILNDVEPLLQNKTQTNIDKAR
                     LLLQDLASFVALSENPLDSPAIGSEKQPLFETNRNLFYKSIEDLIFKFRYKDAENHLIF
                     ALTYHPKDYKFNELLKYVQQLSVNQQRTESSA"
     3'UTR           5182..5554
                     /label=polyhedrin 3' UTR
                     /note="3' UTR from the Autographa californica
                     nucleopolyhedrovirus polyhedrin gene (Suzuki et al., 2006)"
     terminator      5655..5702
                     /label=T7 terminator
                     /note="transcription terminator for bacteriophage T7 RNA
                     polymerase"
     primer_bind     5772..5791
                     /label=rbglobpA-R
                     /note="Rabbit beta-globin polyA, reverse primer. Also
                     called rb-glob-pA-term-R"
     polyA_signal    5790..5845
                     /label=-beta-globin poly(A) signal
                     /note="rabbit beta-globin polyadenylation signal (Gil and
                     Proudfoot, 1987)"
     primer_bind     5891..5910
                     /label=Bglob-pA-R
                     /note="Rabbit beta-globin polyA region, reverse primer"
     CDS             complement(6000..6023)
                     /codon_start=1
                     /product="8xHis affinity tag"
                     /label=8xHis
                     /translation="HHHHHHHH"
     CDS             complement(6033..6608)
                     /codon_start=1
                     /product="human Rho family small GTPase Cdc42"
                     /label=Cdc42
                     /translation="MQTIKCVVVGDGAVGKTCLLISYTTNKFPSEYVPTVFDNYAVTVM
                     IGGEPYTLGLFDTAGQEDYDRLRPLSYPQTDVFLVCFSVVSPSSFENVKEKWVPEITHH
                     CPKTPFLLVGTQIDLRDDPSTIEKLAKNKQKPITPETAEKLARDLKAVKYVECSALTQK
                     GLKNVFDEAILAALEPPEPKKSRRCVLL"
     CDS             complement(6783..7034)
                     /codon_start=1
                     /product="C-terminal fragment of mVenus for use in
                     bimolecular fluorescence complementation (BiFC) (Kodama and
                     Hu, 2010)"
                     /label=VC155
                     /translation="DKQKNGIKANFKIRHNIEDGGVQLADHYQQNTPIGDGPVLLPDNH
                     YLSYQSALSKDPNEKRDHMVLLEFVTAAGITLGMDELYK"
ORIGIN
        1 gtgatataga cgttgtggct gttgtagttg tactccagct tgtgccccag gatgttgccg
       61 tcctccttga agtcgatgcc cttcagctcg atgcggttca ccagggtgtc gccctcgaac
      121 ttcacctcgg cgcgggtctt gtagttgccg tcgtccttga agaagatggt gcgctcctgg
      181 acgtagcctt cgggcatggc ggacttgaag aagtcgtgct gcttcatgtg gtcggggtag
      241 cgggcgaagc acatcaggcc gtagcccagg gtggtcacga gggtgggcca gggcacgggc
      301 agcttgccgg tcattgcggc cgcaccagaa ccagataagc ttttgtacag ctcgtccatg
      361 ccgagagtga tcccggcggc ggtcacgaac tccagcagga ccatgtgatc gcgcttctcg
      421 ttggggtctt tgctcagctt ggactgggtg ctcaggtagt ggttgtcggg cagcagcacg
      481 gggccgtcgc cgatgggggt gttctgctgg tagtggtcgg cgagctgcac gctgccgtcc
      541 tcgatgttgt ggcggatctt gaagttggcc ttgatgccgt tcttctgctt gtcggcggtg
      601 atatagacgt tgtcgctgat ggcgttgtac tccagcttgt gccccaggat gttgccgtcc
      661 tccttgaagt cgatgccctt cagctcgatg cggttcacca gggtgtcgcc ctcgaacttc
      721 acctcggcgc gggtcttgta gttgccgtcg tccttgaaga agatggtgcg ctcctggacg
      781 tagccttcgg gcatggcgga cttgaagaag tcgtgctgct tcatgtggtc ggggtagcgg
      841 gcgaagcact gcacgcccca ggtcagggtg gtcacgaggg tgggccaggg cacgggcagc
      901 ttgccggtgg tgcagatgaa cttcagggtc agcttgccgt aggtggcatc gccctcgccc
      961 tcgccggaca cgctgaactt gtggccgttt acgtcgccgt ccagctcgac caggatgggc
     1021 accaccccgg tgaacagctc ctcgcccttg ctcaccattc cggatccgtg atggtggtga
     1081 tggtgtgcca tggtatatct cctttgattg taaataaaat gtaatttaca gtatagtatt
     1141 ttaattaata tacaaatgat ttgataataa ttcttattta actataatat attgtgttgg
     1201 gttgaattaa aggtcccgga ttaactacgg ggaattgtta tccgctcaca attcccctat
     1261 agtgagtcgt attaatttcg gtccgatcca attctttgcc aaaatgatga gacagcacaa
     1321 taaccagcac gttgcccagg agctgtagga aaaagaagaa ggcatgaaca tggttagcag
     1381 aggctctaga gccgccggtc acacgccaga agccgaaccc cgccctgccc cgtccccccc
     1441 gaaggcagcc gtccccccgc ggacagcccc gagccgctcc ccccgcacaa agggcccgat
     1501 acttacctgc ccagtgcctc acgaccaact tctgcacgtt aagttcgaga ctggcgttag
     1561 caatttaact gtgataaact accgcaataa agcatctagt gatctgacgg ttcactaaac
     1621 gacgtctgct tatatagacc tcccaccgta cacgcctacc gcccatttgc gtcaacgggg
     1681 cggggttatt acgacatttt ggaaagtccc gttgattttg gtgccaaaac aaactcccat
     1741 tgacgtcaat ggggtggaga cttggaaatc cccgtgagtc aaaccgctat ccacgcccat
     1801 tggtgtactg ccaaaaccgc atcagcatgg taatagcgat gactaatacg tagatgtact
     1861 gccaagtagg aaagtcccgt aaggtcatgt actgggcata atgccaggcg ggccatttac
     1921 cgtcattgac gtcaataggg ggcggacttg gcatatgata cacttgatgt actgccaagt
     1981 gggcagttta ccgtaaatac tccacccatt gacgtcaatg gaaagtccct attggcgtta
     2041 ctatgggaac atacgtcatt attgacgtca atgggcgggg gtcgttgggc ggtcagccag
     2101 gcgggccatt taccgtaagt tatgtaacgc ggaactccat atatgggcta tgaactaatg
     2161 accccgtaat tgattactat taataggccg gccatcagca actatatatt gatagacatt
     2221 tccagtttgt gatattagtt tgtgcgtctc attacaatgg ctgttatttt taacaacaaa
     2281 caactgctcg cagacaatag tatagaaaag ggaggtgaac tgtttttgtt taacggttcg
     2341 tacaacattt tggaaagtta tgttaatccg gtgctgctaa aaaatggtgt aattgaacta
     2401 gaagaagctg cgtactatgc cggcaacata ttgtacaaaa ccgacgatcc caaattcatt
     2461 gattatataa atttaataat taaagcaaca cactccgaag aactaccaga aaatagcact
     2521 gttgtaaatt acagaaaaac tatgcgcagc ggtactatac accccattaa aaaagacata
     2581 tatatttatg acaacaaaaa atttactcta tacgatagat acatatatgg atacgataat
     2641 aactatgtta atttttatga agagaaaaat gaaaaagaga aggaatacga agaagaagac
     2701 gacaaggcgt ctagtttatg tgaaaataaa attatattgt cgcaaattaa ctgtgaatca
     2761 tttgaaaatg attttaaata ttacctcagc gattataact acgcgttttc aattatagat
     2821 aatactacaa atgttcttgt tgcgtttggt ttgtatcgtt aataaaaaac aaatttgaca
     2881 tttataattg ttttattatt caataattac aaataggatt gagacccttg cagttgccag
     2941 caaacggaca gagcttgtcg acagttttca ttttttggca gtttggtggt ttatacacat
     3001 cttgggattt gattaaaaga tgcatgactt cacccacaca cttggagtcg tggttgtaga
     3061 aatgcgtcag agccttgatt aaacatcggt tttcacactt ggcacacgaa accacgtttg
     3121 caatgtaaca gtttagtata aacctcttcc tgtacatacc ggcgcgttta tacacatctt
     3181 gggatttgat taaaagatgc aggaaacgcg cggacatgag acaataaccc tgataaatgc
     3241 ttcaataata ttgaaaaagg aagagtatga gtattcaaca tttccgtgtc gcccttattc
     3301 ccttttttgc ggcattttgc cttcctgttt ttgctcaccc agaaacgctg gtgaaagtaa
     3361 aagatgctga agatcagttg ggtgcacgag tgggttacat cgaactggat ctcaacagcg
     3421 gtaagatcct tgagagtttt cgccccgaag aacgttttcc aatgatgagc acttttaaag
     3481 ttctgctatg tggcgcggta ttatcccgta ttgacgccgg gcaagagcaa ctcggtcgcc
     3541 gcatacacta ttctcagaat gacttggttg agtactcacc agtcacagaa aagcatctta
     3601 cggatggcat gacagtaaga gaattatgca gtgctgccat aaccatgagt gataacactg
     3661 cggccaactt acttctgaca acgatcggag gaccgaagga gctaaccgct tttttgcaca
     3721 acatggggga tcatgtaact cgccttgatc gttgggaacc ggagctgaat gaagccatac
     3781 caaacgacga gcgtgacacc acgatgcctg tagcaatggc aacaacgttg cgcaaactat
     3841 taactggcga actacttact ctagcttccc ggcaacaatt aatagactgg atggaggcgg
     3901 ataaagttgc aggaccactt ctgcgctcgg cccttccggc tggctggttt attgctgata
     3961 aatctggagc cggtgagcgt gggtctcgcg gtatcattgc agcactgggg ccagatggta
     4021 agccctcccg tatcgtagtt atctacacga cggggagtca ggcaactatg gatgaacgaa
     4081 atagacagat cgctgagata ggtgcctcac tgattaagca ttggtaacaa aggatcttct
     4141 tgagatcctt tttttctgcg cgtaatctgc tgcttgcaaa caaaaaaacc accgctacca
     4201 gcggtggttt gtttgccgga tcaagagcta ccaactcttt ttccgaaggt aactggcttc
     4261 agcagagcgc agataccaaa tactgttctt ctagtgtagc cgtagttagg ccaccacttc
     4321 aagaactctg tagcaccgcc tacatacctc gctctgctaa tcctgttacc agtggctgct
     4381 gccagtggcg ataagtcgtg tcttaccggg ttggactcaa gacgatagtt accggataag
     4441 gcgcagcggt cgggctgaac ggggggttcg tgcacacagc ccagcttgga gcgaacgacc
     4501 tacaccgaac tgagatacct acagcgtgag ctatgagaaa gcgccacgct tcccgaaggg
     4561 agaaaggcgg acaggtatcc ggtaagcggc agggtcggaa caggagagcg cacgagggag
     4621 cttccagggg gaaacgcctg gtatctttat agtcctgtcg ggtttcgcca cctctgactt
     4681 gagcgtcgat ttttgtgatg ctcgtcaggg ggcggagcct atggaaaaac gccagcaacg
     4741 cggccttttt acggttcctg gccttttgct ggccttttgc tcacatgttc tttcctgcgt
     4801 tatcccctga ttctgtggat aaccgtatta ccgcctttga gtgagctgat accgctcgcc
     4861 gcagccgaac gaccgagcgc agcgttccga gcttataact tcgtataatg tatgctatac
     4921 gaagttatgc gatcgcaatt ccaaaaagct caactacaaa tttgatcgcg gacgtgttag
     4981 ccgacacaat taataggcgt cgtgtggcta tggcaaaatc gtcttcggaa gcaacttcta
     5041 acgacgaggg ttgggacgac gacgataatc ggcctaataa agctaacacg cccgatgtta
     5101 aatatgtcca agctctattt aacgtgttta cgtcgagtca attgtacact aacgacagtg
     5161 atgaaagaaa tacaaaagcg cataatattt tgaacgacgt cgaaccttta ttacaaaaca
     5221 aaacacaaac gaatatcgac aaagctagat tgctgctaca agatttggca agttttgtgg
     5281 cgttgagcga aaatccatta gatagtccag ccatcggttc ggaaaaacaa cccttgtttg
     5341 aaactaatcg aaacctattt tacaaatcta ttgaggattt aatatttaaa ttcagatata
     5401 aagacgctga aaatcatttg attttcgctc taacatacca ccctaaagat tataaattta
     5461 atgaattatt aaaatacgta caacaattgt ctgtaaatca acaacgcaca gaatctagcg
     5521 cttaataaat gtactaataa caatgtatcg tgttttaata cgccggacca gtgaacagag
     5581 gtgcgtctgg tgcaaactcc tttactttga acaccaggga aacttcaagg agaatttcct
     5641 ccgcatgctt tcagcaaaaa acccctcaag acccgtttag aggccccaag gggttatgct
     5701 agttacatat gggcatatgt tgccaaactc taaaccaaat actcattctg atgttttaaa
     5761 tgatttgccc tcccatatgt ccttccgagt gagagacaca aaaaattcca acacactatt
     5821 gcaatgaaaa taaatttcct ttattagcca gaagtcagat gctcaagggg cttcatgatg
     5881 tccccataat ttttggcaga gggaaaaaga tcgatctcag tggtatttgt gagccagggc
     5941 attggccaca ccagccacca ccttctgata ggcagcctgc acctgaggtt aatcacttag
     6001 tgatggtgat ggtgatggtg gtgctcgagt tatcatagca gcacacacct gcggctcttc
     6061 ttcggttctg gaggctccag ggcagccaat attgcttcgt caaatacatt ctttaggcct
     6121 ttctgtgtaa gtgcagaaca ctccacatac ttgacagcct tcaggtcacg ggccagcttt
     6181 tcagcagtct ctggagtgat aggcttctgt ttgttcttgg caagtttctc aatagtagag
     6241 gggtcatctc tgagatcaat ttgagtccca acaagcaaga aaggagtctt tggacagtgg
     6301 tgagttatct caggcaccca cttttctttc acgttttcaa atgaagatgg agagaccact
     6361 gaaaaacaga ctagaaatac atctgtttgt ggataactca gcggtcgtaa tctgtcataa
     6421 tcctcttgcc ctgcagtatc aaaaagtcca agagtatatg gttctccacc aatcataact
     6481 gtgactgcat agttgtcaaa aacagtcggt acatattccg atggaaattt gtttgttgtg
     6541 taggatatca ggagacatgt tttaccaaca gcaccatcgc ccacaacaac acacttaatt
     6601 gtctgcatga attccttggt gcagatcaac ttcagggtca gcttgccgta ggtggcatcg
     6661 ccctcgccct cgccggacac gctgaacttg tggccgttta cgtcgccgtc cagctcgacc
     6721 aggatgggca ccaccccggt gaacagctcc tcgcccttgc tcaccatgcc accgctgcca
     6781 cccttgtaca gctcgtccat gccgagagtg atcccggcgg cggtcacgaa ctccagcagg
     6841 accatgtgat cgcgcttctc gttggggtct ttgctcaggg cggactggta gctcaggtag
     6901 tggttgtcgg gcagcagcac ggggccgtcg ccgatggggg tgttctgctg gtagtggtcg
     6961 gcgagctgca cgccgccgtc ctcgatgttg tggcggatct tgaagttggc cttgatgccg
     7021 ttcttctgct tgtcggcg
//
